Addgene plasmid #18550: T4 Lysozyme L121A A129M F153L WT*
Depositing lab: Brian Matthews. Depositing organization: University of Oregon.
Backbone
  Vector backbone: pHS1403
  Backbone size w/o insert (bp): 5000
  Vector type: Bacterial Expression
Growth in bacteria
  Bacterial resistance: Ampicillin, 100 μg/mL
  Growth temperature: 37°C
  Growth strain: DH5alpha
  Copy number: High Copy
Gene/Insert
  Gene/Insert name: T4 Lysozyme (alt name: EB113)
  Species: Bacteriophage T4
  Insert size (bp): 600
  Mutation: L121A A129M F153L WT*
  GenBank ID: NP_049736
  Entrez Gene: e (a.k.a. T4p123)
  Cloning method: Restriction Enzyme; 5′ cloning site BamHI (not destroyed); 3′ cloning site HindIII (not destroyed)
  Sequencing primers: 5′ na; 3′ GGCGTATCACGAGGCCC
Terms and licenses: Academic/Nonprofit Terms; Industry Terms: Not Available to Industry
Depositor comments: The BamHI site is 27 bp from the ATG and the HindIII site is 115 bp from the stop.
How to cite: T4 Lysozyme L121A A129M F153L WT* was a gift from Brian Matthews (Addgene plasmid # 18550 ; http://n2t.net/addgene:18550 ; RRID:Addgene_18550)
