[The description below was written by a language model from this plasmid's Addgene catalogue record.]
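Description:
T4 Lysozyme L121A A129M F153L WT* is a bacterial expression plasmid built on the pHS1403 backbone (about 5 kb without insert) and carrying a mutant form of the bacteriophage T4 lysozyme gene (gene e). It is maintained in E. coli as a high-copy plasmid under ampicillin selection. The record does not name the origin of replication or the promoter that drives expression, and no feature table is provided, so these regulatory details cannot be stated here.

The insert is roughly 600 bp and was placed between BamHI and HindIII sites, both of which remain intact. According to the depositor's note, the BamHI site lies 27 bp upstream of the start codon and the HindIII site 115 bp downstream of the stop codon, so the fragment includes short flanking untranslated sequence and can be excised as a unit. No tags or fusion partners are listed, which suggests the protein is expressed in native, untagged form.

The coding sequence carries three substitutions: L121A, A129M and F153L. The "WT*" designation indicates the background in which they were made; in the T4 lysozyme literature this term conventionally denotes the cysteine-free pseudo-wild-type protein, although the record does not define it. All three changes swap one hydrophobic residue for another of different size, a design typical of studies on packing, stability and structural adaptation in proteins. The record does not state a purpose, but the construct is suited to producing this variant for biophysical and structural analysis.
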