>Addgene plasmid #18550 | T4 Lysozyme L121A A129M F153L WT* | addgene partial sequence | sequence record 24336 | 3primeUP
TACTGAAAAGCCCGCCTCATTAGGCGGGCTCAGATCTGCTCATGTTTGACAGCTTATCATCGATAAGCTC
CCCTCGAGTCACGACGTTGTAAAACGGCGGCCAGTGCCAAGCTTCGGCAATAAATTCTTGATATGTTTTC
ATATGTTTCCTTTAAATATTTTAATTAGTAATTGTCTATTCAAGTAATTGTGAATATACTATCACAATTC
CAAGAGAAAGTAAACAGCTTTATAGATTTTTATACGCGTCCCAAGTGCCAGTTCTAAGCGTTGTAATAAC
TCGTTTTGCGCGATTAGGTGTTTGATTATACCATCTACTTTTAGCCAGGTTAACTGCCATTTCATCCCAG
CGTTTTTGTTGAGCCATACGTAAAGAGTTAGTAAATCCTGCCACACCGGTTTCTCCCATTTGGAAAACCA
TATTAATCAATGCAGCGCGACGAACCGCATCAAGAGAATCATAAACCGGTTTTAATTTAGCATTTCTCAG
AATTCCGCGAACAGCAGCATCAACATCCTGATTAAAGAGTTTTTCAGCCTCATCTTTTGTAATTACACCA
TTAGTATTACGCCCAATAGCTTTATCTAATTCAGATTTAGCAGCATTAAGTGATGGACTTTTTGTAAGCA
AATGACCGATGCCAATAGTGTAATAGCCTTCTGTGTCTTTATAGATTTTAAGTCTAAGACCTTCATCTAT
ACGTAACATTTCAAATATATTCATAATACCTCCTAAGCATCGATGGATCCCCGGGTACCGAGCTCGAATT
CGTATCAGGNCATAGCTGGTCCNGGNGAATTGTANCGCTCNGAATCGNATCAGGCNTAG
